Addgene plasmid #72142: Sema3c(S)-Fc-His
Purpose: Expresses the Sema3C protein (truncated at cleavage site P1; ie, short), C-terminally fused to the Fc region of human IgG1 + 6X histidine tag.
Depositing lab: Woj Wojtowicz. Depositing organization: University of California, Berkeley. Publication: An extracellular biochemical screen reveals that FLRTs and Unc5s mediate neuronal subtype recognition in the retina. Visser JJ, Cheng Y, Perry SC, Chastain AB, Parsa B, Masri SS, Ray TA, Kay JN, Wojtowicz WM. Elife. 2015 Dec 3;4. pii: e08149. doi: 10.7554/eLife.08149. PubMed 26633812.
Backbone
  Vector backbone: pCMVi-SV40ori
  Vector type: Mammalian Expression
Growth in bacteria
  Bacterial resistance: Ampicillin, 100 μg/mL
  Growth temperature: 37°C
  Growth strain: DH5alpha
  Copy number: High Copy
Gene/Insert
  Gene/Insert name: Sema3c (alt names: Semaphorin 3C; NCBI gene ID 20348; Reference sequence NM_013657.5)
  Species: M. musculus (mouse)
  Insert size (bp): 1638
  Entrez Gene: Sema3c (a.k.a. 1110036B02Rik, SemE, Semae)
  Promoter: CMV
  Tag / fusion protein: Fc-His (C terminal on backbone)
  Cloning method: Restriction Enzyme; 5′ cloning site NotI (not destroyed); 3′ cloning site AscI (not destroyed)
  Sequencing primers: 5′ GTCAGAGGTAACTCCCGTTGC; 3′ ATCATGAGGGTGTCCTTG
Terms and licenses: Academic/Nonprofit Terms; Industry Terms: Not Available to Industry
How to cite: Sema3c(S)-Fc-His was a gift from Woj Wojtowicz (Addgene plasmid # 72142 ; http://n2t.net/addgene:72142 ; RRID:Addgene_72142)
