[The description below was written by a language model from this plasmid's Addgene catalogue record and pLannotate feature annotations shown in this document.]
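Description:
Sema3c(S)-Fc-His is a 7,364 bp mammalian expression plasmid built on the pCMVi-SV40ori backbone for producing a soluble, tagged form of mouse semaphorin 3C. It is maintained in E. coli as a high-copy plasmid through a ColE1/pUC-type origin and is selected with ampicillin via the β-lactamase gene. The backbone also carries an f1 phage origin and small remnants of rop, bom and lacZα that appear to be cloning vestiges. An SV40 enhancer/early promoter region is annotated with no downstream gene. It most likely supplies the SV40 origin implied by the backbone name, which would allow episomal amplification in cells expressing large T antigen, although the record does not say this explicitly.

The expression cassette consists of the human CMV immediate-early enhancer and promoter followed by CMV intron A, which generally boosts transcript processing and expression, and it ends at an SV40 polyadenylation signal. The 1,638 bp Sema3c insert sits between retained NotI and AscI sites. It encodes a "short" version of the protein, truncated at the P1 cleavage site. It is followed on the same strand by a backbone-encoded fragment of the human IgG1 heavy chain constant region (Fc) and a 6X histidine tag. The His tag is listed in the catalogue fields but is not separately annotated in the feature table. The Fc moiety typically dimerises the fusion and allows capture or detection with Fc-binding reagents, while the His tag permits metal-affinity purification. The associated publication describes an extracellular biochemical screen for interactions that mediate neuronal subtype recognition in the retina, so this construct was presumably used to make secreted Sema3C for binding assays of that kind.
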