Features (pLannotate 1.2.2; 14 found; start..end, strand, type, name):
     25..408     +  enhancer       CMV enhancer: human cytomegalovirus immediate early enhancer
    410..609     +  promoter       CMV promoter: human cytomegalovirus (CMV) immediate early promoter
    748..1573    +  intron         CMV intron A: human cytomegalovirus intron A (Chapman et al., 1991)
   1610..3247    +  CDS            Sema3c (fragment): SEM3C_MOUSE - Also known as Semae, SemE. Experimental evidence at protein level: Swiss-Prot protein existence level 1. Binds to plexin family members and plays an important role in the regulation of developmental processes. Required for normal cardiovascular development during embryogenesis. Functions as attractant for growing axons, and thereby plays an important role in axon growth and axon guidance. From Mus musculus (Mouse).
   3257..3937    +  CDS            IGHG1 (fragment): IGHG1_HUMAN - Experimental evidence at protein level: Swiss-Prot protein existence level 1. Constant region of immunoglobulin heavy chains. Immunoglobulins, also known as antibodies, are membrane-bound or secreted glycoproteins produced by B lymphocytes. In the recognition phase of humoral immunity, the membrane-bound immunoglobulins serve as receptors which, upon binding of a specific antigen, trigger the clonal expansion and differentiation of B lymphocytes into immunoglobulins- secreting plasma cells. Secreted immunoglobulins mediate the effector phase of humoral immunity, which results in
   3987..4108    +  polyA_signal   SV40 poly(A) signal: SV40 polyadenylation signal
   4317..4905    -  rep_origin     ori: high-copy-number ColE1/pMB1/pBR322/pUC origin of replication
   5076..5936    -  CDS            AmpR: β-lactamase; bla; confers resistance to ampicillin, carbenicillin, and related antibiotics
   5937..6041    -  promoter       AmpR promoter: bla
   6136..6171    +  CDS            rop (fragment): Rop protein, which maintains plasmids at low copy number; rop
   6194..6524    +  promoter       SV40 promoter: SV40 enhancer and early promoter
   6647..6746    +  misc_feature   bom (fragment): basis of mobility region from pBR322
   6774..7202    -  rep_origin     f1 ori (sequence partly withheld): f1 bacteriophage origin of replication; arrow indicates direction of (+) strand synthesis
   7206..7363    -  CDS            lacZα (fragment): LacZα fragment of β-galactosidase; lacZ fragment
>Addgene plasmid #72142 | Sema3c(S)-Fc-His | depositor full sequence | sequence record 138925 | Full sequence
GTCGAGGTCTCGACGGTATCGATTGACATTGATTATTGACTAGCTAGTTATTAATAGTAATCAATTACGG
GGTCATTAGTTCATAGCCCATATATGGAGTTCCGCGTTACATAACTTACGGTAAATGGCCCGCCTGGCTG
ACCGCCCAACGACCCCCGCCCATTGACGTCAATAATGACGTATGTTCCCATAGTAACGCCAATAGGGACT
TTCCATTGACGTCAATGGGTGGAGTATTTACGGTAAACTGCCCACTTGGCAGTACATCAAGTGTATCATA
TGCCAAGTCCGCCCCCTATTGACGTCAATGACGGTAAATGGCCCGCCTGGCATTATGCCCAGTACATGAC
CTTACGGGACTTTCCTACTTGGCAGTACATCTACGTATTAGTCATCGCTATTACCATGGTGATGCGGTTT
TGGCAGTACACCAATGGGCGTGGATAGCGGTTTGACTCACGGGGATTTCCAAGTCTCCACCCCATTGACG
TCAATGGGAGTTTGTTTTGGCACCAAAATCAACGGGACTTTCCAAAATGTCGTAATAACCCCGCCCCGTT
GACGCAAATGGGCGGTAGGCGTGTACGGTGGGAGGTCTATATAAGCAGAGCTCGTTTAGTGAACCGTCAG
ATCGCCTGGAGACGCCATCCACGCTGTTTTGACCTCCATAGAAGACACCGGGACCGATCCAGCCTCCGCG
GCCGGGAACGGTGCATTGGAACGCGGATTCCCCGTGCCAAGAGTGACGTAAGTACCGCCTATAGACTCTA
TAGGCACACCCCTTTGGCTCTTATGCATGCTATACTGTTTTTGGCTTGGGGCCTATACACCCCCGCTTCC
ATATGCTATAGGTGATGGTATAGCTTAGCCTATAGGTGTGGGTTATTGACCATTATTGACCACTCCCCTA
TTGGTGACGATACTTTCCATTACTAATCCATAACATGGCTCTTTGCCACAACTATCTCTATTGGCTATAT
GCCAATACTCTGTCCTTCAGAGACTGACACGGACTCTGTATTTTTACAGGATGGGGTCCCATTTATTATT
TACAAATTCACATATACAACAACGCCGTCCCCCGTGCCCGCAGTTTTTATTAAACATAGCGTGGGATCTC
CACGCGAATCTCGGGTACGTGTTCCGGACATGGGCTCTTCTCCGGTAGCGGCGGAGCTTCCACATCCGAG
CCCTGGTCCCATGCCTCCAGCGGCTCATGGTCGCTCGGCAGCTCCTTGCTCCTAACAGTGGAGGCCAGAC
TTAGGCACAGCACAATGCCCACCACCACCAGTGTGCCGCACAAGGCCGTGGCGGTAGGGTATGTGTCTGA
AAATGAGCTCGGAGATTGGGCTCGCACCGCTGACGCAGATGGAAGACTTAAGGCAGCGGCAGAAGAAGAT
GCAGGCAGCTGAGTTGTTGTATTCTGATAAGAGTCAGAGGTAACTCCCGTTGCGGTGCTGTTAACGGTGG
AGGGCAGTGTAGTCTGAGCAGTACTCGTTGCTGCCGCGCGCGCCACCAGACATAATAGCTGACAGACTAA
CAGACTGTTCCTTTCCATGGGTCTTTTCTGCAGAAGCTTGAATTCTCGAGGATCCGCGGCCGCGCCACCA
TGGCATTCCGGGCGATTTGTGTGTTGGTTGGAGTATTTATTTGTTCCATTTGTGTACGAGGATCTTCCCA
GCCCCAAGCAAGAGTTTATTTAACATTTGATGAGCTTCGAGAAACCAAAACCTCTGAGTACTTTAGTCTG
TCCCACCAGCAGTTAGACTACAGAATATTGCTGATGGATGAAGATCAAGACCGGATATATGTGGGGAGCA
AAGACCACATCCTGTCTTTGAATATCAACAATATCAGTCAAGAACCTTTGAGTGTTTTCTGGCCAGCATC
AACAATCAAAGTTGAAGAGTGCAAAATGGCTGGCAAAGATCCTACACATGGCTGTGGAAATTTCGTCCGG
GTGATTCAGACATTCAACCGTACTCACCTGTATGTCTGTGGGAGTGGAGCGTTCAGCCCAGTGTGCACCT
ACCTGAACCGGGGAAGGAGGTCAGAGGACCAGGTATTCATGATCGACTCTAAGTGTGAATCTGGCAAAGG
ACGATGCTCTTTCAACCCGAATGTGAACACTGTGTCTGTTATGATCAATGAGGAACTCTTCTCAGGAATG
TATATAGACTTCATGGGAACAGATGCTGCTATTTTCCGAAGTTTAACTAAGAGGAATGCAGTTCGAACTG
ATCAACATAATTCAAAATGGCTGAGTGAACCCATGTTTGTGGACGCACATGTGATCCCAGATGGCACTGA
TCCAAATGATGCTAAGGTCTATTTCTTCTTCAAAGAAAGACTGACTGACAACAATAGGAGCACAAAACAG
ATTCATTCCATGATTGCAAGAATATGCCCTAATGACACTGGTGGACAACGTAGTCTTGTCAACAAGTGGA
CCACATTCTTAAAGGCAAGACTTGTATGCTCAGTCACAGATGAAGATGGCCCAGAGACACATTTTGATGA
ACTAGAGGATGTCTTTCTGCTGGAAACTGACAATCCAAGGACAACACTCGTGTATGGCATCTTCACCACA
TCAAGCTCTGTTTTTAAGGGATCGGCAGTGTGTGTGTATCATTTATCTGATATACAGACTGTATTCAATG
GGCCCTTTGCCCACAAGGAAGGGCCCAATCACCAGCTGATCTCCTATCAAGGTAGAATCCCATATCCTCG
CCCAGGAACTTGCCCAGGAGGGGCCTTTACACCCAATATGAGAACCACCAAGGACTTCCCAGATGACGTT
GTCACTTTTATTCGGAACCACCCTCTCATGTACAATTCCATCTACCCCATCCACAGAAGGCCTCTGATAG
TCCGCATAGGCACTGACTACAAGTACACAAAGATTGCTGTGGACCGTGTCAACGCTGCTGATGGGAGATA
CCACGTTCTGTTTCTGGGCACAGATCGGGGCACCGTGCAGAAGGTCGTAGTCCTTCCTACCAATAGCTCT
GCCAGTGGGGAACTCATCCTGGAGGAGCTGGAAGTCTTCAAGAATCATGTTCCCATAACAACAATGAAAA
TCTCATCCAAAAAGCAACAGTTGTACGTGAGCTCCAATGAGGGGGTTTCCCAAGTCTCTCTGCATCGCTG
CCATATCTACGGCACAGCCTGTGCGGACTGCTGCTTGGCGAGGGATCCATACTGTGCCTGGGATGGCCAC
TCTTGCTCTAGGTTCTACCCCACTGGGGGCGCGCCTGACAAAACTCACACATGCCCACCGTGCCCAGCAC
CTGAACTCCTGGGGGGACCGTCAGTCTTCCTCTTCCCCCCAAAACCCAAGGACACCCTCATGATCTCCCG
GACCCCTGAGGTCACATGCGTGGTGGTGGACGTGAGCCACGAAGACCCTGAGGTCAAGTTCAACTGGTAC
GTGGACGGCGTGGAGGTGCATAATGCCAAGACAAAGCCGCGGGAGGAGCAGTACAACAGCACGTACCGTG
TGGTCAGCGTCCTCACCGTCCTGCACCAGGACTGGCTGAATGGCAAGGAGTACAAGTGCAAGGTCTCCAA
CAAAGCCCTCCCAGCCCCCATCGAGAAAACCATCTCCAAAGCCAAAGGGCAGCCCCGAGAACCACAGGTG
TATACCCTGCCCCCATCCCGGGATGAGCTGACCAAGAACCAGGTCAGCCTGACCTGCCTGGTCAAAGGCT
TCTATCCCAGCGACATCGCCGTGGAGTGGGAGAGCAATGGGCAGCCGGAGAACAACTACAAGACCACGCC
TCCCGTGCTGGACTCCGACGGCTCCTTCTTCCTCTACAGCAAGCTCACCGTGGACAAGAGCAGGTGGCAG
CAGGGGAACGTCTTCTCATGCTCCGTGATGCATGAGGCTCTGCACAACCACTACACGCAGAAGAGCCTCT
CCCTGTCTCCGGGTAAAGGCGGCCATCATCACCATCACCATTAATCTAGAGATCTTATTAAAGCAGAACT
TGTTTATTGCAGCTTATAATGGTTACAAATAAAGCAATAGCATCACAAATTTCACAAATAAAGCATTTTT
TTCACTGCATTCTAGTTGTGGTTTGTCCAAACTCATCAATGTATCTTATCATGTCTGGTCGACTCTAGCT
AGACTCTTCCGCTTCCTCGCTCACTGACTCGCTGCGCTCGGTCGTTCGGCTGCGGCGAGCGGTATCAGCT
CACTCAAAGGCGGTAATACGGTTATCCACAGAATCAGGGGATAACGCAGGAAAGAACATGTGAGCAAAAG
GCCAGCAAAAGGCCAGGAACCGTAAAAAGGCCGCGTTGCTGGCGTTTTTCCATAGGCTCCGCCCCCCTGA
CGAGCATCACAAAAATCGACGCTCAAGTCAGAGGTGGCGAAACCCGACAGGACTATAAAGATACCAGGCG
TTTCCCCCTGGAAGCTCCCTCGTGCGCTCTCCTGTTCCGACCCTGCCGCTTACCGGATACCTGTCCGCCT
TTCTCCCTTCGGGAAGCGTGGCGCTTTCTCATAGCTCACGCTGTAGGTATCTCAGTTCGGTGTAGGTCGT
TCGCTCCAAGCTGGGCTGTGTGCACGAACCCCCCGTTCAGCCCGACCGCTGCGCCTTATCCGGTAACTAT
CGTCTTGAGTCCAACCCGGTAAGACACGACTTATCGCCACTGGCAGCAGCCACTGGTAACAGGATTAGCA
GAGCGAGGTATGTAGGCGGTGCTACAGAGTTCTTGAAGTGGTGGCCTAACTACGGCTACACTAGAAGAAC
AGTATTTGGTATCTGCGCTCTGCTGAAGCCAGTTACCTTCGGAAAAAGAGTTGGTAGCTCTTGATCCGGC
AAACAAACCACCGCTGGTAGCGGTGGTTTTTTTGTTTGCAAGCAGCAGATTACGCGCAGAAAAAAAGGAT
CTCAAGAAGATCCTTTGATCTTTTCTACGGGGTCTGACGCTCAGTGGAACGAAAACTCACGTTAAGGGAT
TTTGGTCATGAGATTATCAAAAAGGATCTTCACCTAGATCCTTTTAAATTAAAAATGAAGTTTTAAATCA
ATCTAAAGTATATATGAGTAAACTTGGTCTGACAGTTACCAATGCTTAATCAGTGAGGCACCTATCTCAG
CGATCTGTCTATTTCGTTCATCCATAGTTGCCTGACTCCCCGTCGTGTAGATAACTACGATACGGGAGGG
CTTACCATCTGGCCCCAGTGCTGCAATGATACCGCGAGACCCACGCTCACCGGCTCCAGATTTATCAGCA
ATAAACCAGCCAGCCGGAAGGGCCGAGCGCAGAAGTGGTCCTGCAACTTTATCCGCCTCCATCCAGTCTA
TTAATTGTTGCCGGGAAGCTAGAGTAAGTAGTTCGCCAGTTAATAGTTTGCGCAACGTTGTTGCCATTGC
TACAGGCATCGTGGTGTCACGCTCGTCGTTTGGTATGGCTTCATTCAGCTCCGGTTCCCAACGATCAAGG
CGAGTTACATGATCCCCCATGTTGTGCAAAAAAGCGGTTAGCTCCTTCGGTCCTCCGATCGTTGTCAGAA
GTAAGTTGGCCGCAGTGTTATCACTCATGGTTATGGCAGCACTGCATAATTCTCTTACTGTCATGCCATC
CGTAAGATGCTTTTCTGTGACTGGTGAGTACTCAACCAAGTCATTCTGAGAATAGTGTATGCGGCGACCG
AGTTGCTCTTGCCCGGCGTCAATACGGGATAATACCGCGCCACATAGCAGAACTTTAAAAGTGCTCATCA
TTGGAAAACGTTCTTCGGGGCGAAAACTCTCAAGGATCTTACCGCTGTTGAGATCCAGTTCGATGTAACC
CACTCGTGCACCCAACTGATCTTCAGCATCTTTTACTTTCACCAGCGTTTCTGGGTGAGCAAAAACAGGA
AGGCAAAATGCCGCAAAAAAGGGAATAAGGGCGACACGGAAATGTTGAATACTCATACTCTTCCTTTTTC
AATATTATTGAAGCATTTATCAGGGTTATTGTCTCATGAGCGGATACATATTTGAATGTATTTAGAAAAA
TAAACAAATAGGGGTTCCGCGCACATTTCCCCGAAAAGTGCCACCTGACGTCTAAGAAACCATTATTATC
ATGACATTAACCTATAAAAATAGGCGTATCACGAGGCCCTTTCGTCTCGCGCGTTTCGGTGATGACGGTG
AAAACCTCTGACACATGCAGCTCCCGGAGGAATGTGTGTCAGTTAGGGTGTGGAAAGTCCCCAGGCTCCC
CAGGCAGGCAGAAGTATGCAAAGCATGCATCTCAATTAGTCAGCAACCAGGTGTGGAAAGTCCCCAGGCT
CCCCAGCAGGCAGAAGTATGCAAAGCATGCATCTCAATTAGTCAGCAACCATAGTCCCGCCCCTAACTCC
GCCCATCCCGCCCCTAACTCCGCCCAGTTCCGCCCATTCTCCGCCCCATGGCTGACTAATTTTTTTTATT
TATGCAGAGGCCGAGGCCGCCTCTGCCTCTGAGCTATTCCAGAAGTAGTGAGGAGGCTTTTTTGGAGGCC
TAGGCTTTTGCAAAAAGCTCCCGGGAGCTTGTATATCCATTTTCGTCCCGGAGACGGTCACAGCTTGTCT
GTAAGCGGATGCCGGGAGCAGACAAGCCCGTCAGGGCGCGTCAGCGGGTGTTGGCGGGTGTCGGGGCTGG
CTTAACTATGCGGCATCAGAGCAGATTGTACTGAGAGTGCACCATATGCGGTGTGAAATACCGCACAGAT
GCGTAAGGAGAAAATACCGCATCAGGAAATTGTAAGCGTTAATATTTTGTTAAAATTCGCGTTAAATTTT
TGTTAAATCAGCTCATTTTTTAACCAATAGGCCGAAATCGGCAAAATCCCTTATAAATCAAAAGAATAGA
CCGAGATAGGGT
[37 nt withheld, positions 6873-6909]
AAAGAACGTGGACTCCAACGTCAAAGG
[49 nt withheld, positions 6937-6985]
T
[91 nt withheld, positions 6987-7077]
G
[124 nt withheld, positions 7079-7202]
CCATTCGCCATTCAGGCTGCGCAACTGTTGGGAAGGGCGATCGGTGCGGGCCTCTTCGCTATTACGCCAG
CTGGCGAAAGGGGGATGTGCTGCAAGGCGATTAAGTTGGGTAACGCCAGGGTTTTCCCAGTCACGACGTT
GTAAAACGACGGCCAGTGAATT
