>Addgene plasmid #72142 | Sema3c(S)-Fc-His | addgene partial sequence | sequence record 138923 | pMRB101-F 5'-aagatgcaggcagctgagtt-3'
ACGGTGGAGGGCAGTGTAGTCTGAGCAGTACTCGTTGCTGCCGCGCGCGCCACCAGACATAATAGCTGAC
AGACTAACAGACTGTTCCTTTCCATGGGTCTTTTCTGCAGAAGCTTGAATTCTCGAGGATCCGCGGCCGC
GCCACCATGGCATTCCGGGCGATTTGTGTGTTGGTTGGAGTATTTATTTGTTCCATTTGTGTACGAGGAT
CTTCCCAGCCCCAAGCAAGAGTTTATTTAACATTTGATGAGCTTCGAGAAACCAAAACCTCTGAGTACTT
TAGTCTGTCCCACCAGCAGTTAGACTACAGAATATTGCTGATGGATGAAGATCAAGACCGGATATATGTG
GGGAGCAAAGACCACATCCTGTCTTTGAATATCAACAATATCAGTCAAGAACCTTTGAGTGTTTTCTGGC
CAGCATCAACAATCAAAGTTGAAGAGTGCAAAATGGCTGGCAAAGATCCTACACATGGCTGTGGAAATTT
CGTCCGGGTGATTCAGACATTCAACCGTACTCACCTGTATGTCTGTGGGAGTGGAGCGTTCAGCCCAGTG
TGCACCTACCTGAACCGGGGAAGGAGGTCAGAGGACCAGGTATTCATGATCGACTCTAAGTGTGAATCTG
GCAAAGGACGATGCTCTTTCAACCCGAATGTGAACACTGTGTCTGTTATGATCAATGAGGAACTCTTCTC
AGGAATGTATATAGACTTCATGGGAACAGATGCTGCTATTTTCCGAAGTTTAACTAAGAGGAATGCAGTT
CGAACTGATCAACATAATTCAA
