>Addgene plasmid #72142 | Sema3c(S)-Fc-His | addgene partial sequence | sequence record 138924 | SV40pA-R 5'-GAAATTTGTGATGCTATTGC-3'
ATAAGATCTCTAGATTAATGGTGATGGTGATGATGGCCGCCTTTACCCGGAGACAGGGAGAGGCTCTTCT
GCGTGTAGTGGTTGTGCAGAGCCTCATGCATCACGGAGCATGAGAAGACGTTCCCCTGCTGCCACCTGCT
CTTGTCCACGGTGAGCTTGCTGTAGAGGAAGAAGGAGCCGTCGGAGTCCAGCACGGGAGGCGTGGTCTTG
TAGTTGTTCTCCGGCTGCCCATTGCTCTCCCACTCCACGGCGATGTCGCTGGGATAGAAGCCTTTGACCA
GGCAGGTCAGGCTGACCTGGTTCTTGGTCAGCTCATCCCGGGATGGGGGCAGGGTATACACCTGTGGTTC
TCGGGGCTGCCCTTTGGCTTTGGAGATGGTTTTCTCGATGGGGGCTGGGAGGGCTTTGTTGGAGACCTTG
CACTTGTACTCCTTGCCATTCAGCCAGTCCTGGTGCAGGACGGTGAGGACGCTGACCACACGGTACGTGC
TGTTGTACTGCTCCTCCCGCGGCTTTGTCTTGGCATTATGCACCTCCACGCCGTCCACGTACCAGTTGAA
CTTGACCTCAGGGTCTTCGTGGCTCACGTCCACCACCACGCATGTGACCTCAGGGGTCCGGGAGATCATG
AGGGTGTCCTTGGGTTTTGGGGGGAAGAGGAAGACTGACGGTCCCCCCAGGAGTTCAGGTGCTGGGCACG
GTGGGCATGTGTGAGTTTTGTCAGGCGCGCCCCCAGTGGGGTAGAACCTAGAGCAAGAGTGGCCATCCCA
GGCACAGTATGGATCCCTCGCCAAGCAGCAGTCCGCACAGGCTGTGCCGTAGATATGGCAGCGATGCAGA
GAGACTTGGGAAACCC
